>Addgene plasmid #48408 | pFUSB4_AGGA | depositor full sequence | sequence record 70108 | Full Sequence
ATGTTTTCCCAGTCACGACGTTGTAAAACGACGGCCAGTCTTAAGCGTCTCATGGCCTGACCCCGGACCA
AGTGGTGGCCTATCGCCAGCAACATTGGCGGCAAGCAAGCGCTCGAAACGGTGCAGCGGCTGTTGCCGGT
GCTGTGCCAGGACCATGGCCTGACCCCGGACCAAGTGGTGGCTATCGCCAGCAACAATGGCGGCAAGCAA
GCGCTCGAAACGGTGCAGCGGCTGTTGCCGGTGCTGTGCCAGGACCATGGCCTGACCCCGGACCAAGTGG
TGGCTATCGCCAGCAACAATGGCGGCAAGCAAGCGCTCGAAACGGTGCAGCGGCTGTTGCCGGTGCTGTG
CCAGGACCATGGCCTGACCCCGGACCAAGTGGTGGCTATCGCCAGCAACATTGGCGGCAAGCAAGCGCTC
GAAACGGTGCAGCGGCTGTTGCCGGTGCTGTGCCAGGACCATGGCCTGACCCCGGACCAAGTGGTGGCTA
TCGAGACGTCTAGACCAGCCAGGACAGAAATGCCTCGACTTCGCTGCTACCCAAGGTTGCCGGGTGACGC
ACACCGTGGAAACGGATGAAGGCACGAACCCAGTGGACATAAGCCTGTTCGGTTCGTAAGCTGTAATGCA
AGTAGCGTATGCGCTCACGCAACTGGTCCAGAACCTTGACCGAACGCAGCGGTGGTAACGGCGCAGTGGC
GGTTTTCATGGCTTGTTATGACTGTTTTTTTGGGGTACAGTCTATGCCTCGGGCATCCAAGCAGCAAGCG
CGTTACGCCGTGGGTCGATGTTTGATGTTATGGAGCAGCAACGATGTTACGCAGCAGGGCAGTCGCCCTA
AAACAAAGTTAAACATTATGAGGGAAGCGGTGATCGCCGAAGTATCGACTCAACTATCAGAGGTAGTTGG
CGTCATCGAGCGCCATCTCGAACCGACGTTGCTGGCCGTACATTTGTACGGCTCCGCAGTGGATGGCGGC
CTGAAGCCACACAGTGATATTGATTTGCTGGTTACGGTGACCGTAAGGCTTGATGAAACAACGCGGCGAG
CTTTGATCAACGACCTTTTGGAAACTTCGGCTTCCCCTGGAGAGAGCGAGATTCTCCGCGCTGTAGAAGT
CACCATTGTTGTGCACGACGACATCATTCCGTGGCGTTATCCAGCTAAGCGCGAACTGCAATTTGGAGAA
TGGCAGCGCAATGACATTCTTGCAGGTATCTTCGAGCCAGCCACGATCGACATTGATCTGGCTATCTTGC
TGACAAAAGCAAGAGAACATAGCGTTGCCTTGGTAGGTCCAGCGGCGGAGGAACTCTTTGATCCGGTTCC
TGAACAGGATCTATTTGAGGCGCTAAATGAAACCTTAACGCTATGGAACTCGCCGCCCGACTGGGCTGGC
GATGAGCGAAATGTAGTGCTTACGTTGTCCCGCATTTGGTACAGCGCAGTAACCGGCAAAATCGCGCCGA
AGGATGTCGCTGCCGACTGGGCAATGGAGCGCCTGCCGGCCCAGTATCAGCCCGTCATACTTGAAGCTAG
ACAGGCTTATCTTGGACAAGAAGAAGATCGCTTGGCCTCGCGCGCAGATCAGTTGGAAGAATTTGTCCAC
TACGTGAAAGGCGAGATCACCAAGGTAGTCGGCAAATAACCCTCGAGCCACCCATGACCAAAATCCCTTA
ACGTGAGTTACGCGTCGTTCCACTGAGCGTCAGACCCCGTAGAAAAGATCAAAGGATCTTCTTGAGATCC
TTTTTTTCTGCGCGTAATCTGCTGCTTGCAAACAAAAAAACCACCGCTACCAGCGGTGGTTTGTTTGCCG
GATCAAGAGCTACCAACTCTTTTTCCGAAGGTAACTGGCTTCAGCAGAGCGCAGATACCAAATACTGTCC
TTCTAGTGTAGCCGTAGTTAGGCCACCACTTCAAGAACTCTGTAGCACCGCCTACATACCTCGCTCTGCT
AATCCTGTTACCAGTGGCTGCTGCCAGTGGCGATAAGTCGTGTCTTACCGGGTTGGACTCAAGACGATAG
TTACCGGATAAGGCGCAGCGGTCGGGCTGAACGGGGGGTTCGTGCACACAGCCCAGCTTGGAGCGAACGA
CCTACACCGAACTGAGATACCTACAGCGTGAGCATTGAGAAAGCGCCACGCTTCCCGAAGGGAGAAAGGC
GGACAGGTATCCGGTAAGCGGCAGGGTCGGAACAGGAGAGCGCACGAGGGAGCTTCCAGGGGGAAACGCC
TGGTATCTTTATAGTCCTGTCGGGTTTCGCCACCTCTGACTTGAGCGTCGATTTTTGTGATGCTCGTCAG
GGGGGCGGAGCCTATGGAAAAACGCCAGCAACGCGGCCTTTTTACGGTTCCTGGCCTTTTGCTGGCCTTT
TGCTCACATGTTCTTTCCTGCGTTATCCCCTGATTCTGTGGATAACCGTATTACCGCCTTTGAGTGAGCT
GATACCGCTCGCCGCAGCCGAACGACCGAGCGCAGCGAGTCAGTGAGCGAGGAAGCGGAAGAGCGCCCAA
TACGCAAACCGCCTCTCCCCGCGCGTTGGCCGATTCATTAATGCAGCTGGCACGACAGGTTTCCCGACTG
GAAAGCGGGCAGTGAGCGCAACGCAATTAATACGCGTACCGCTAGCCAGGAAGAGTTTGTAGAAACGCAA
AAAGGCCATCCGTCAGGATGGCCTTCTGCTTAGTTTGATGCCTGGCAGTTTATGGCGGGCGTCCTGCCCG
CCACCCTCCGGGCCGTTGCTTCACAACGTTCAAATCCGCTCCCGGCGGATTTGTCCTACTCAGGAGAGCG
TTCACCGACAAACAACAGATAAAACGAAAGGCCCAGTCTTCCGACTGAGCCTTTCGTTTTATTTGATGCC
TGGCAGTTCCCTACTCTCGCGTTAACGCTAGCATGG
Features (pLannotate 1.2.2; 8 found; start..end, strand, type, name):
      3..39      -  CDS            lacZα (fragment): LacZα fragment of β-galactosidase; lacZ fragment
    596..619     +  promoter       Pc promoter (fragment): intI1 (promoter lies within the coding sequence); class 1 integron promoter
    795..851     +  CDS            GmR (fragment): gentamycin acetyltransferase; aacC1; confers resistance to gentamycin
    858..1649    +  CDS            SmR: aminoglycoside adenylyltransferase (Murphy, 1985); aadA; confers resistance to spectinomycin and streptomycin
   1742..2330    +  rep_origin     ori: high-copy-number ColE1/pMB1/pBR322/pUC origin of replication
   2513..2605    +  CDS            lacI (fragment): lac repressor; lacI; The lac repressor binds to the lac operator to inhibit transcription in E. coli. This inhibition can be relieved by adding lactose or isopropyl-β-D-thiogalactopyranoside (IPTG).
   2660..2687    -  terminator     rrnB T2 terminator: transcription terminator T2 from the E. coli rrnB gene
   2819..2862    +  terminator     rrnB T1 terminator: Escherichia coli rrnB; transcription terminator T1 from the E. coli rrnB gene
