[The description below was written by a language model from this plasmid's Addgene catalogue record and pLannotate feature annotations shown in this document.]
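Description:
pFUSB4_AGGA is a small (about 2.9 kb) intermediate array plasmid for Golden Gate assembly of TALENs. It is built on the pFUS_B4 backbone and carries a preassembled block of four synthetic TAL effector repeats. The repeat-variable diresidues are NI NN NN NI, which under the standard TALE code (NI for A, NN for G) correspond to the DNA tetramer AGGA that gives the plasmid its name. The depositor notes that the plasmid was made by Golden Gate cloning, and the associated work describes a simplified 15-RVD GoldyTALEN design for in vivo genome engineering. This suggests that the plasmid belongs to a set of ready-made four-repeat modules, which would shorten TALEN construction by replacing the first assembly step. The record does not describe such a library explicitly.

The plasmid is propagated in E. coli from a high-copy ColE1/pUC-type origin. Selection is with spectinomycin, through the aadA aminoglycoside adenylyltransferase gene (SmR). This gene sits downstream of a class 1 integron Pc promoter fragment and a remnant of a gentamicin resistance gene. The other annotated elements are rrnB T1 and T2 terminators and short lacI and lacZα fragments. The lacZα remnant is consistent with the repeat array having displaced a blue/white screening cassette. The automated feature table does not annotate the TAL repeats themselves, which presumably lie in the unannotated stretch after the lacZα remnant.

Although it is catalogued under mammalian expression, no eukaryotic promoter, nuclease domain or polyadenylation signal is annotated. The plasmid therefore appears to serve as a repeat donor, with the array intended for transfer into a final TALEN expression backbone.
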