Addgene plasmid #48408: pFUSB4_AGGA
Depositing lab: Stephen Ekker. Depositing organization: Mayo Foundation for Medical Education and Research. Publication: High Efficiency In Vivo Genome Engineering with a Simplified 15-RVD GoldyTALEN Design. Ma AC, Lee HB, Clark KJ, Ekker SC. PLoS One. 2013 May 29;8(5):e65259. doi: 10.1371/journal.pone.0065259. Print 2013. PubMed 23734242.
Backbone
  Vector backbone: pFUS_B4
  Vector type: Mammalian Expression, TALEN
Growth in bacteria
  Bacterial resistance: Spectinomycin, 50 μg/mL
  Growth temperature: 37°C
  Growth strain: Top10
  Copy number: Unknown
Gene/Insert
  Gene/Insert name: RVD sequence: NI NN NN NI
  Species: Synthetic
  Cloning method: Unknown
  Sequencing primers: 5′ ttgatgcctggcagttccct; 3′ cgaaccgaacaggcttatgt
Terms and licenses: Academic/Nonprofit Terms; Industry Terms: Not Available to Industry
Depositor comments: Plasmid was created using Golden Gate cloning.
How to cite: pFUSB4_AGGA was a gift from Stephen Ekker (Addgene plasmid # 48408 ; http://n2t.net/addgene:48408 ; RRID:Addgene_48408)
