>Addgene plasmid #48408 | pFUSB4_AGGA | addgene partial sequence | sequence record 70653 | pCR8_F1 5'-ttgatgcctggcagttccct-3'
TCACGACGTTGTAAAACGACGGCCAGTCTTAAGCGTCTCATGGCCTGACCCCGGACCAAGTGGTGGCTAT
CGCCAGCAACATTGGCGGCAAGCAAGCGCTCGAAACGGTGCAGCGGCTGTTGCCGGTGCTGTGCCAGGAC
CATGGCCTGACCCCGGACCAAGTGGTGGCTATCGCCAGCAACAATGGCGGCAAGCAAGCGCTCGAAACGG
TGCAGCGGCTGTTGCCGGTGCTGTGCCAGGACCATGGCCTGACCCCGGACCAAGTGGTGGCTATCGCCAG
CAACAATGGCGGCAAGCAAGCGCTCGAAACGGTGCAGCGGCTGTTGCCGGTGCTGTGCCAGGACCATGGC
CTGACCCCGGACCAAGTGGTGGCTATCGCCAGCAACATTGGCGGCAAGCAAGCGCTCGAAACGGTGCAGC
GGCTGTTGCCGGTGCTGTGCCAGGACCATGGCCTGACCCCGGACCAAGTGGTGGCTATCGAGACGTCTAG
ACCAGCCAGGACAGAAATGCCTCGACTTCGCTGCTACCCAAGGTTGCCGGGTGACGCACACCGTGGAAAC
GGATGAAGGCACGAACCCAGTGGACATAAGCCTGTTCGGTTCGTAAGCTGTAATGCAAGTAGCGTATGCG
CTCACGCAACTGGTCCAGAACCTTGACCGAACGCAGCGGTGGTAACGGCGCAGTGGCGGTTTTCATGGCT
TGTTATGACTGTTTTTTTGGGGTACAGTCTATGCCTCGGGCATCCAAGCAGCAAGCGCGTTACGCCGTGG
GTCGATGTTTGATGTTATGGAGCAGCAACGATGTTACGCAGCAGGGCAGTCGCCCTAAAACAAAGTTAAA
CATTATGA
